Addgene plasmid #143587: TFORF2331
Purpose: Lentiviral vector for overexpressing transcription factor ORFs with unique 24-bp barcodes. Barcodes facilitate identification of transcription factors in pooled screens.
Depositing lab: Feng Zhang. Depositing organization: Broad Institute. Publication: A transcription factor atlas of directed differentiation. Joung J, Ma S, Tay T, Geiger-Schuller KR, Kirchgatterer PC, Verdine VK, Guo B, Arias-Garcia MA, Allen WE, Singh A, Kuksenko O, Abudayyeh OO, Gootenberg JS, Fu Z, Macrae RK, Buenrostro JD, Regev A, Zhang F. Cell. 2023 Jan 5;186(1):209-229.e26. doi: 10.1016/j.cell.2022.11.026. PubMed 36608654.
Backbone
  Vector backbone: pLX_TRC317
  Backbone manufacturer: Broad Institute Genetic Perturbation Platform
  Backbone size w/o insert (bp): 8264
  Vector type: Mammalian Expression, Lentiviral
  Selectable markers: Puromycin
Growth in bacteria
  Bacterial resistance: Ampicillin, 100 μg/mL
  Growth temperature: 37°C
  Growth strain: NEB Stable
  Copy number: High Copy
Gene/Insert
  Gene/Insert name: CIZ1
  Species: H. sapiens (human)
  Insert size (bp): 2966
  Entrez Gene: CIZ1 (a.k.a. RP11-395P17.7, LSFR1, NP94, ZNF356)
  Promoter: EF1a
  Cloning method: Unknown
  Sequencing primers: 5′ GGGTGGAGACTGAAGTTAGGCCAG; 3′ CACATAGCGTAAAAGGAGCAACATAG
Terms and licenses: Academic/Nonprofit Terms; Industry Terms: Not Available to Industry
Depositor comments: NM_001257975,ENST00000538431 . The transcription factor ORF portion of this plasmid was synthesized by Genewiz. Please test multiple small colonies in case of plasmid recombination. To make this collection available in a timely manner, a portion of this collection was not fully sequenced by Addgene. If an Addgene verified full plasmid sequence is not available, please contact us prior to placing an order to request the full sequence.
How to cite: TFORF2331 was a gift from Feng Zhang (Addgene plasmid # 143587 ; http://n2t.net/addgene:143587 ; RRID:Addgene_143587)
