[The description below was written by a language model from this plasmid's Addgene catalogue record and pLannotate feature annotations shown in this document.]
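Description:
TFORF2331 is a lentiviral mammalian expression plasmid built on the pLX_TRC317 backbone. It belongs to a barcoded library of transcription factor open reading frames designed for overexpression screens. It is maintained in E. coli through a high-copy ColE1/pUC-type origin with ampicillin selection (AmpR), and also carries an f1 origin and remnants of a lac/T7/T3 cloning region. The depositor warns that recombination can occur during bacterial propagation, as is common with LTR-containing plasmids.

The viral cassette follows a third-generation, self-inactivating design. An RSV promoter drives a truncated HIV-1 5' LTR, followed by the Ψ packaging signal, a partial gag sequence, the RRE for Rev-dependent export of the genomic RNA, a cPPT/CTS element and a ΔU3 3' LTR, with an SV40 polyadenylation signal downstream. Within the transfer region, an SV40 promoter drives puromycin N-acetyltransferase for selection of transduced cells. The EF-1α promoter drives the human CIZ1 ORF, which was made synthetically and corresponds to a specific RefSeq/Ensembl isoform named by the depositor. A WPRE downstream of the ORF enhances transcript expression.

The catalogue states that each construct in the collection carries a unique 24-bp barcode, but this is not annotated as a separate feature in the table. Its exact position is therefore not given; the listed insert size is slightly larger than the annotated CIZ1 coding region. The short U6 promoter, small t antigen and lacI hits are fragmentary matches, not functional units.

The plasmid is intended for packaging into lentivirus to stably overexpress CIZ1, either alone or in pooled screens. In pooled screens, barcode sequencing identifies which transcription factor each cell received, as in directed differentiation studies.
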