Features (pLannotate 1.2.2; 31 found; start..end, strand, type, name):
      5..231     +  promoter       RSV promoter: Rous sarcoma virus enhancer/promoter
    232..412     +  LTR            5' LTR (truncated): truncated 5' long terminal repeat (LTR) from HIV-1
    459..584     +  misc_feature   HIV-1 Ψ: packaging signal of human immunodeficiency virus type 1
    568..931     +  CDS            HIV-1 gag (fragment): gag protein from human immunodeficiency virus 1; gag
   1077..1310    +  misc_feature   RRE: The Rev response element (RRE) of HIV-1 allows for Rev-dependent mRNA export from the nucleus to the cytoplasm.
   1687..1713    +  CDS            Rev (fragment): human immunodeficiency virus 1 (HIV-1) Rev protein; rev; enhances nuclear export of unspliced and incompletely spliced viral mRNAs
   1720..1743    +  promoter       SV40 promoter (fragment): SV40 early promoter
   1744..1815    +  promoter       SV40 promoter (fragment): SV40 enhancer and early promoter
   1839..1974    +  rep_origin     SV40 ori: SV40 origin of replication
   2020..2616    +  CDS            PuroR (fragment): puromycin N-acetyltransferase; pac from Streptomyces; confers resistance to puromycin
   2665..2782    +  misc_feature   cPPT/CTS: central polypurine tract and central termination sequence of HIV-1
   2847..2913    +  CDS            small t antigen (fragment): SV40 (simian virus 40) small t antigen
   2920..4098    +  promoter       EF-1α promoter: strong constitutive promoter for human elongation factor EF-1α
   4205..6976    +  CDS            CIZ1: CIZ1_HUMAN - Also known as LSFR1, NP94, ZNF356. Experimental evidence at protein level: Swiss-Prot protein existence level 1. May regulate the subcellular localization of CIP/WAF1. From Homo sapiens (Human).
   6992..7045    +  promoter       U6 promoter (fragment): RNA polymerase III promoter for human U6 snRNA
   7087..7675    +  misc_feature   WPRE: woodchuck hepatitis virus posttranscriptional regulatory element
   7726..7745    +  misc_feature   cPPT/CTS (fragment): central polypurine tract and central termination sequence of HIV-1
   7747..7980    +  LTR            3' LTR (ΔU3): self-inactivating 3' long terminal repeat (LTR) from HIV-1
   8058..8179    +  polyA_signal   SV40 poly(A) signal: SV40 polyadenylation signal
   8219..8354    +  rep_origin     SV40 ori: SV40 origin of replication
   8375..8393    -  promoter       T7 promoter: promoter for bacteriophage T7 RNA polymerase
   8401..8556    +  CDS            lacZα (fragment): LacZα fragment of β-galactosidase; lacZ fragment
   8561..8989    +  rep_origin     f1 ori (sequence partly withheld): f1 bacteriophage origin of replication; arrow indicates direction of (+) strand synthesis
   9042..9146    +  promoter       AmpR promoter: bla
   9147..10007   +  CDS            AmpR: β-lactamase; bla; confers resistance to ampicillin, carbenicillin, and related antibiotics
  10178..10766   +  rep_origin     ori: high-copy-number ColE1/pMB1/pBR322/pUC origin of replication
  10949..11041   +  CDS            lacI (fragment): lac repressor; lacI; The lac repressor binds to the lac operator to inhibit transcription in E. coli. This inhibition can be relieved by adding lactose or isopropyl-β-D-thiogalactopyranoside (IPTG).
  11054..11075   +  protein_bind   CAP binding site: CAP binding activates transcription in the presence of cAMP. E. coli catabolite activator protein
  11090..11120   +  promoter       lac promoter: promoter for the E. coli lac operon
  11124..11146   +  protein_bind   lac operator (fragment): The lac repressor binds to the lac operator to inhibit transcription in E. coli. This inhibition can be relieved by adding lactose or isopropyl-β-D-thiogalactopyranoside (IPTG). lac repressor encoded by lacI
  11189..11207   +  promoter       T3 promoter: promoter for bacteriophage T3 RNA polymerase
>Addgene plasmid #143587 | TFORF2331 | addgene full sequence | sequence record 400465 | Addgene NGS Result
TTAATGTAGTCTTATGCAATACTCTTGTAGTCTTGCAACATGGTAACGATGAGTTAGCAACATGCCTTAC
AAGGAGAGAAAAAGCACCGTGCATGCCGATTGGTGGAAGTAAGGTGGTACGATCGTGCCTTATTAGGAAG
GCAACAGACGGGTCTGACATGGATTGGACGAACCACTGAATTGCCGCATTGCAGAGATATTGTATTTAAG
TGCCTAGCTCGATACATAAACGGGTCTCTCTGGTTAGACCAGATCTGAGCCTGGGAGCTCTCTGGCTAAC
TAGGGAACCCACTGCTTAAGCCTCAATAAAGCTTGCCTTGAGTGCTTCAAGTAGTGTGTGCCCGTCTGTT
GTGTGACTCTGGTAACTAGAGATCCCTCAGACCCTTTTAGTCAGTGTGGAAAATCTCTAGCAGTGGCGCC
CGAACAGGGACTTGAAAGCGAAAGGGAAACCAGAGGAGCTCTCTCGACGCAGGACTCGGCTTGCTGAAGC
GCGCACGGCAAGAGGCGAGGGGCGGCGACTGGTGAGTACGCCAAAAATTTTGACTAGCGGAGGCTAGAAG
GAGAGAGATGGGTGCGAGAGCGTCAGTATTAAGCGGGGGAGAATTAGATCGCGATGGGAAAAAATTCGGT
TAAGGCCAGGGGGAAAGAAAAAATATAAATTAAAACATATAGTATGGGCAAGCAGGGAGCTAGAACGATT
CGCAGTTAATCCTGGCCTGTTAGAAACATCAGAAGGCTGTAGACAAATACTGGGACAGCTACAACCATCC
CTTCAGACAGGATCAGAAGAACTTAGATCATTATATAATACAGTAGCAACCCTCTATTGTGTGCATCAAA
GGATAGAGATAAAAGACACCAAGGAAGCTTTAGACAAGATAGAGGAAGAGCAAAACAAAAGTAAGACCAC
CGCACAGCAAGCGGCCGCTGATCTTCAGACCTGGAGGAGGAGATATGAGGGACAATTGGAGAAGTGAATT
ATATAAATATAAAGTAGTAAAAATTGAACCATTAGGAGTAGCACCCACCAAGGCAAAGAGAAGAGTGGTG
CAGAGAGAAAAAAGAGCAGTGGGAATAGGAGCTTTGTTCCTTGGGTTCTTGGGAGCAGCAGGAAGCACTA
TGGGCGCAGCGTCAATGACGCTGACGGTACAGGCCAGACAATTATTGTCTGGTATAGTGCAGCAGCAGAA
CAATTTGCTGAGGGCTATTGAGGCGCAACAGCATCTGTTGCAACTCACAGTCTGGGGCATCAAGCAGCTC
CAGGCAAGAATCCTGGCTGTGGAAAGATACCTAAAGGATCAACAGCTCCTGGGGATTTGGGGTTGCTCTG
GAAAACTCATTTGCACCACTGCTGTGCCTTGGAATGCTAGTTGGAGTAATAAATCTCTGGAACAGATTTG
GAATCACACGACCTGGATGGAGTGGGACAGAGAAATTAACAATTACACAAGCTTAATACACTCCTTAATT
GAAGAATCGCAAAACCAGCAAGAAAAGAATGAACAAGAATTATTGGAATTAGATAAATGGGCAAGTTTGT
GGAATTGGTTTAACATAACAAATTGGCTGTGGTATATAAAATTATTCATAATGATAGTAGGAGGCTTGGT
AGGTTTAAGAATAGTTTTTGCTGTACTTTCTATAGTGAATAGAGTTAGGCAGGGATATTCACCATTATCG
TTTCAGACCCACCTCCCAACCCCGAGGGGACCCATGCATTGCATCTCAATTAGTCAGCAACCAGGTGTGG
AAAGTCCCCAGGCTCCCCAGCAGGCAGAAGTATGCAAAGCATGCGTCTCAATTAGTCAGCAACCATAGTC
CCGCCCCTAACTCCGCCCATCCCGCCCCTAACTCCGCCCAGTTCCGCCCATTCTCCGCCCCATGGCTGAC
TAATTTTTTTTATTTATGCAGAGGCCGAGGCCGCCTCGGCCTCTGAGCTATTCCAGAAGTAGTGAGGAGG
CTTTTTTGGAGGCCTAGGCTTTTGCAAAAAGCTTTCTAGAGGTACCACCGGAGCTTACCATGACCGAGTA
CAAGCCCACGGTGCGCCTCGCCACCCGCGACGACGTCCCCAGGGCCGTACGCACCCTCGCCGCCGCGTTC
GCCGACTACCCCGCCACGCGCCACACCGTCGATCCGGACCGCCACATCGAGCGGGTCACCGAGCTGCAAG
AACTCTTCCTCACGCGCGTCGGGCTCGACATCGGCAAGGTGTGGGTCGCGGACGACGGCGCCGCCGTGGC
GGTCTGGACCACGCCGGAGAGCGTCGAAGCGGGGGCGGTGTTCGCCGAGATCGGCCCGCGCATGGCCGAG
TTGAGCGGTTCCCGGCTGGCCGCGCAGCAACAGATGGAAGGCCTCCTGGCGCCGCACCGGCCCAAGGAGC
CCGCGTGGTTCCTGGCCACCGTCGGCGTCTCGCCCGACCACCAGGGCAAGGGTCTGGGCAGCGCCGTCGT
GCTCCCCGGAGTGGAGGCGGCCGAGCGCGCCGGGGTGCCCGCCTTCCTGGAGACCTCCGCGCCCCGCAAC
CTCCCCTTCTACGAGCGGCTCGGCTTCACCGTCACCGCCGACGTCGAGGTGCCCGAAGGACCGCGCACCT
GGTGCATGACCCGCAAGCCCGGTGCCAGTTAACGAATTCTAGATCTTGAGACAAATGGCAGTATTCATCC
ACAATTTTAAAAGAAAAGGGGGGATTGGGGGGTACAGTGCAGGGGAAAGAATAGTAGACATAATAGCAAC
AGACATACAAACTAAAGAATTACAAAAACAAATTACAAAAATTCAAAATTTTCGGGTTTATTACAGGGAC
AGCAGAGATCCACTTTGGCGCCGGCTCGAGGCCTGCAGGTGCAAAGATGGATAAAGTTTTAAACAGAGAG
GAATCTTTGCAGCTAATGGACCTTCTAGGTCTTGAAAGGAGTGGGAATTGGCTCCGGTGCCCGTCAGTGG
GCAGAGCGCACATCGCCCACAGTCCCCGAGAAGTTGGGGGGAGGGGTCGGCAATTGAACCGGTGCCTAGA
GAAGGTGGCGCGGGGTAAACTGGGAAAGTGATGTCGTGTACTGGCTCCGCCTTTTTCCCGAGGGTGGGGG
AGAACCGTATATAAGTGCAGTAGTCGCCGTGAACGTTCTTTTTCGCAACGGGTTTGCCGCCAGAACACAG
GTAAGTGCCGTGTGTGGTTCCCGCGGGCCTGGCCTCTTTACGGGTTATGGCCCTTGCGTGCCTTGAATTA
CTTCCACCTGGCTGCAGTACGTGATTCTTGATCCCGAGCTTCGGGTTGGAAGTGGGTGGGAGAGTTCGAG
GCCTTGCGCTTAAGGAGCCCCTTCGCCTCGTGCTTGAGTTGAGGCCTGGCCTGGGCGCTGGGGCCGCCGC
GTGCGAATCTGGTGGCACCTTCGCGCCTGTCTCGCTGCTTTCGATAAGTCTCTAGCCATTTAAAATTTTT
GATGACCTGCTGCGACGCTTTTTTTCTGGCAAGATAGTCTTGTAAATGCGGGCCAAGATCTGCACACTGG
TATTTCGGTTTTTGGGGCCGCGGGCGGCGACGGGGCCCGTGCGTCCCAGCGCACATGTTCGGCGAGGCGG
GGCCTGCGAGCGCGGCCACCGAGAATCGGACGGGGGTAGTCTCAAGCTGGCCGGCCTGCTCTGGTGCCTG
GCCTCGCGCCGCCGTGTATCGCCCCGCCCTGGGCGGCAAGGCTGGCCCGGTCGGCACCAGTTGCGTGAGC
GGAAAGATGGCCGCTTCCCGGCCCTGCTGCAGGGAGCTCAAAATGGAGGACGCGGCGCTCGGGAGAGCGG
GCGGGTGAGTCACCCACACAAAGGAAAAGGGCCTTTCCGTCCTCAGCCGTCGCTTCATGTGACTCCACGG
AGTACCGGGCGCCGTCCAGGCACCTCGATTAGTTCTCGAGCTTTTGGAGTACGTCGTCTTTAGGTTGGGG
GGAGGGGTTTTATGCGATGGAGTTTCCCCACACTGAGTGGGTGGAGACTGAAGTTAGGCCAGCTTGGCAC
TTGATGTAATTCTCCTTGGAATTTGCCCTTTTTGAGTTTGGATCTTGGTTCATTCTCAAGCCTCAGACAG
TGGTTCAAAGTTTTTTTCTTCCATTTCAGGTGTCGTGAGGCTAGCACCGCCACCATGTACATCCGCCAAC
TGCGCGCCCCCTCTCACCGCAGCCCCGCGCGGGGCCCCAGGATCGCAGGACCGCGGCGGCCGCAGGGAGC
CACCATGTTCAGCCAGCAGCAGCAGCAGCAGCTCCAGCAACAGCAGCAGCAGCTCCAGCAGTTACAGCAG
CAGCAGCTCCAGCAGCAGCAATTGCAGCAGCAGCAGTTACTGCAGCTCCAGCAGCTGCTCCAGCAGTCCC
CACCACAGGCCCCGTTGCCCATGGCTGTCAGCCGGGGGCTCCCCCCGCAGCAGCCACAGCAGCCGCTTCT
GAATCTCCAGGGCACCAACTCAGCCTCCCTCCTCAACGGCTCCATGCTGCAGAGAGCTTTGCTTTTACAG
CAGTTGCAAGGACTGGACCAGTTTGCAATGCCACCAGCCACGTATGACACTGCCGGTCTCACCATGCCCA
CAGCAACACTGGGTAACCTCCGAGGCTATGGCATGGCATCCCCAGGCCTCGCAGCCCCCAGCCTCACACC
CCCACAACTGGCCACTCCAAATTTGCAACAGTTCTTTCCCCAGGCCACTCGCCAGTCCTTGCTGGGACCT
CCTCCTGTTGGGGTCCCCATGAACCCTTCCCAGTTCAACCTTTCAGGACGGAACCCCCAGAAACAGGCCC
GGACCTCCTCCTCTACCACCCCCAATCGAAAGGATTCTTCTTCTCAGACAATGCCTGTGGAAGACAAGTC
AGACCCCCCAGAGGGGTCTGAGGAAGCCGCAGAGCCCCGGATGGACACACCAGAAGACCAAGATTTACCG
CCCTGCCCAGAGGACATCGCCAAGGAAAAACGCACTCCAGCACCTGAGCCTGAGCCTTGTGAGGCGTCCG
AGCTGCCAGCAAAGAGATTGAGGAGCTCAGAAGAGCCCACAGAGAAGGAACCTCCAGGGCAGTTACAGGT
GAAGGCCCAGCCGCAGGCCCGGATGACAGTACCGAAACAGACACAGACACCAGACCTGCTGCCTGAGGCC
CTGGAAGCCCAAGTGCTGCCACGATTCCAGCCACGGGTCCTGCAGGTCCAGGCCCAGGTGCAGTCACAGA
CTCAGCCGCGGATACCATCCACAGACACCCAGGTGCAGCCAAAGCTGCAGAAGCAGGCGCAAACACAGAC
CTCTCCAGAGCACTTAGTGCTGCAACAGAAGCAGGTGCAGCCACAGCTGCAGCAGGAGGCAGAGCCACAG
AAGCAGGTGCAGCCACAGGTACAGCCACAGGCACATTCACAGGGCCCAAGGCAGGTGCAGCTGCAGCAGG
AGGCAGAGCCGCTGAAGCAGGTGCAGCCACAGGTGCAGCCCCAGGCACATTCACAGCCCCCAAGGCAGGT
GCAGCTGCAGCTGCAGAAGCAGGTCCAGACACAGACATATCCACAGGTCCACACACAGGCACAGCCAAGC
GTCCAGCCACAGGAGCATCCTCCAGCGCAGGTGTCAGTACAGCCACCAGAGCAGACCCATGAGCAGCCTC
ACACCCAGCCGCAGGTGTCGTTGCTGGCTCCAGAGCAAACACCAGTTGTGGTTCATGTCTGCGGGCTGGA
GATGCCACCTGATGCAGTAGAAGCTGGTGGAGGCATGGAAAAGACCTTGCCAGAGCCTGTGGGCACCCAA
GTCAGCATGGAAGAGATTCAGAATGAGTCGGCCTGTGGCCTAGATGTGGGAGAATGTGAAAACAGAGCGA
GAGAGATGCCAGGGGTATGGGGCGCCGGGGGCTCCCTGAAGGTCACCATTCTGCAGAGCAGTGACAGCCG
GGCCTTTAGCACTGTACCCCTGACACCTGTCCCCCGCCCCAGTGACTCCGTCTCCTCCACCCCTGCGGCT
ACCAGCACTCCCTCTAAGCAGGCCCTCCAGTTCTTCTGCTACATCTGCAAGGCCAGCTGCTCCAGCCAGC
AGGAGTTCCAGGACCACATGTCGGAGCCTCAGCACCAGCAGCGGCTAGGGGAGATCCAGCACATGAGCCA
AGCCTGCCTCCTGTCCCTGCTGCCCGTGCCCCGGGACGTCCTGGAGACAGAGGATGAGGAGCCTCCACCA
AGGCGCTGGTGCAACACCTGCCAGCTCTACTACATGGGGGACCTGATCCAACACCGCAGGACACAGGACC
ACAAGCCACCCACACCACGAAGAGATGTGTTTGCCCACGTTCCAGTGCAGGGGTGGAGCACAGCCCGGCT
TGTTACAGATATGATTGCCAAACAATCCTTGCGACCCTTCTGCACCGTTTGCAACCGCTACTTCAAAACC
CCTCGCAAGTTTGTGGAGCACGTGAAGTCCCAGGGGCATAAGGACAAAGCCAAGGAGCTGAAGTCGCTTG
AGAAAGAAATTGCTGGCCAAGATGAGGACCACTTCATTACAGTGGACGCTGTGGGTTGCTTCGAGGGTGA
TGAAGAAGAGGAAGAGGATGATGAGGATGAAGAAGAGATCGAGGTTGAGGAGGAACTCTGCAAGCAGGTG
AGGTCCAGAGATATATCCAGAGAGGAGTGGAAGGGCTCGGAGACCTACAGCCCCAATACTGCATATGGTG
TGGACTTCCTGGTGCCCGTGATGGGCTATATCTGCCGCATCTGCCACAAGTTCTATCACAGCAACTCAGG
GGCACAGCTCTCCCACTGCAAGTCCCTGGGCCACTTTGAGAACCTGCAGAAATACAAGGCGGCCAAGAAC
CCCAGCCCCACCACCCGACCTGTGAGCCGCCGGTGCGCAATCAACGCCCGGAACGCTTTGACAGCCCTGT
TCACCTCCAGCGGCCGCCCACCCTCCCAGCCCAACACCCAGGACAAAACACCCAGCAAGGTGACGGCTCG
ACCCTCCCAGCCCCCACTACCTCGGCGCTCAACCCGCCTCAAAACCTAGTAATGAACTAGTCCGTAACTT
GAAAGTATTTCGATTTCTTGGCTTTATATATCTTGTGGAAAGGACGACAATCGTCGCCGTCCAGTGCATA
AACGCGTTAAGTCGACAATCAACCTCTGGATTACAAAATTTGTGAAAGATTGACTGGTATTCTTAACTAT
GTTGCTCCTTTTACGCTATGTGGATACGCTGCTTTAATGCCTTTGTATCATGCTATTGCTTCCCGTATGG
CTTTCATTTTCTCCTCCTTGTATAAATCCTGGTTGCTGTCTCTTTATGAGGAGTTGTGGCCCGTTGTCAG
GCAACGTGGCGTGGTGTGCACTGTGTTTGCTGACGCAACCCCCACTGGTTGGGGCATTGCCACCACCTGT
CAGCTCCTTTCCGGGACTTTCGCTTTCCCCCTCCCTATTGCCACGGCGGAACTCATCGCCGCCTGCCTTG
CCCGCTGCTGGACAGGGGCTCGGCTGTTGGGCACTGACAATTCCGTGGTGTTGTCGGGGAAATCATCGTC
CTTTCCTTGGCTGCTCGCCTGTGTTGCCACCTGGATTCTGCGCGGGACGTCCTTCTGCTACGTCCCTTCG
GCCCTCAATCCAGCGGACCTTCCTTCCCGCGGCCTGCTGCCGGCTCTGCGGCCTCTTCCGCGTCTTCGCC
TTCGCCCTCAGACGAGTCGGATCTCCCTTTGGGCCGCCTCCCCGCGTCGACTTTAAGACCAATGACTTAC
AAGGCAGCTGTAGATCTTAGCCACTTTTTAAAAGAAAAGGGGGGACTGGAAGGGCTAATTCACTCCCAAC
GAAGACAAGATCTGCTTTTTGCTTGTACTGGGTCTCTCTGGTTAGACCAGATCTGAGCCTGGGAGCTCTC
TGGCTAACTAGGGAACCCACTGCTTAAGCCTCAATAAAGCTTGCCTTGAGTGCTTCAAGTAGTGTGTGCC
CGTCTGTTGTGTGACTCTGGTAACTAGAGATCCCTCAGACCCTTTTAGTCAGTGTGGAAAATCTCTAGCA
GTACGTATAGTAGTTCATGTCATCTTATTATTCAGTATTTATAACTTGCAAAGAAATGAATATCAGAGAG
TGAGAGGAACTTGTTTATTGCAGCTTATAATGGTTACAAATAAAGCAATAGCATCACAAATTTCACAAAT
AAAGCATTTTTTTCACTGCATTCTAGTTGTGGTTTGTCCAAACTCATCAATGTATCTTATCATGTCTGGC
TCTAGCTATCCCGCCCCTAACTCCGCCCATCCCGCCCCTAACTCCGCCCAGTTCCGCCCATTCTCCGCCC
CATGGCTGACTAATTTTTTTTATTTATGCAGAGGCCGAGGCCGCCTCGGCCTCTGAGCTATTCCAGAAGT
AGTGAGGAGGCTTTTTTGGAGGCCTAGGGACGTACCCAATTCGCCCTATAGTGAGTCGTATTACGCGCGC
TCACTGGCCGTCGTTTTACAACGTCGTGACTGGGAAAACCCTGGCGTTACCCAACTTAATCGCCTTGCAG
CACATCCCCCTTTCGCCAGCTGGCGTAATAGCGAAGAGGCCCGCACCGATCGCCCTTCCCAACAGTTGCG
CAGCCTGAATGGCGAATGGG
[124 nt withheld, positions 8561-8684]
C
[91 nt withheld, positions 8686-8776]
A
[49 nt withheld, positions 8778-8826]
CCTTTGACGTTGGAGTCCACGTTCTTT
[37 nt withheld, positions 8854-8890]
ACCCTATCTCGGTCTATTCTTTTGATTTATAAGGGATTTTGCCGATTTCGGCCTATTGGTTAAAAAATGA
GCTGATTTAACAAAAATTTAACGCGAATTTTAACAAAATATTAACGCTTACAATTTAGGTGGCACTTTTC
GGGGAAATGTGCGCGGAACCCCTATTTGTTTATTTTTCTAAATACATTCAAATATGTATCCGCTCATGAG
ACAATAACCCTGATAAATGCTTCAATAATATTGAAAAAGGAAGAGTATGAGTATTCAACATTTCCGTGTC
GCCCTTATTCCCTTTTTTGCGGCATTTTGCCTTCCTGTTTTTGCTCACCCAGAAACGCTGGTGAAAGTAA
AAGATGCTGAAGATCAGTTGGGTGCACGAGTGGGTTACATCGAACTGGATCTCAACAGCGGTAAGATCCT
TGAGAGTTTTCGCCCCGAAGAACGTTTTCCAATGATGAGCACTTTTAAAGTTCTGCTATGTGGCGCGGTA
TTATCCCGTATTGACGCCGGGCAAGAGCAACTCGGTCGCCGCATACACTATTCTCAGAATGACTTGGTTG
AGTACTCACCAGTCACAGAAAAGCATCTTACGGATGGCATGACAGTAAGAGAATTATGCAGTGCTGCCAT
AACCATGAGTGATAACACTGCGGCCAACTTACTTCTGACAACGATCGGAGGACCGAAGGAGCTAACCGCT
TTTTTGCACAACATGGGGGATCATGTAACTCGCCTTGATCGTTGGGAACCGGAGCTGAATGAAGCCATAC
CAAACGACGAGCGTGACACCACGATGCCTGTAGCAATGGCAACAACGTTGCGCAAACTATTAACTGGCGA
ACTACTTACTCTAGCTTCCCGGCAACAATTAATAGACTGGATGGAGGCGGATAAAGTTGCAGGACCACTT
CTGCGCTCGGCCCTTCCGGCTGGCTGGTTTATTGCTGATAAATCTGGAGCCGGTGAGCGTGGGTCTCGCG
GTATCATTGCAGCACTGGGGCCAGATGGTAAGCCCTCCCGTATCGTAGTTATCTACACGACGGGGAGTCA
GGCAACTATGGATGAACGAAATAGACAGATCGCTGAGATAGGTGCCTCACTGATTAAGCATTGGTAACTG
TCAGACCAAGTTTACTCATATATACTTTAGATTGATTTAAAACTTCATTTTTAATTTAAAAGGATCTAGG
TGAAGATCCTTTTTGATAATCTCATGACCAAAATCCCTTAACGTGAGTTTTCGTTCCACTGAGCGTCAGA
CCCCGTAGAAAAGATCAAAGGATCTTCTTGAGATCCTTTTTTTCTGCGCGTAATCTGCTGCTTGCAAACA
AAAAAACCACCGCTACCAGCGGTGGTTTGTTTGCCGGATCAAGAGCTACCAACTCTTTTTCCGAAGGTAA
CTGGCTTCAGCAGAGCGCAGATACCAAATACTGTTCTTCTAGTGTAGCCGTAGTTAGGCCACCACTTCAA
GAACTCTGTAGCACCGCCTACATACCTCGCTCTGCTAATCCTGTTACCAGTGGCTGCTGCCAGTGGCGAT
AAGTCGTGTCTTACCGGGTTGGACTCAAGACGATAGTTACCGGATAAGGCGCAGCGGTCGGGCTGAACGG
GGGGTTCGTGCACACAGCCCAGCTTGGAGCGAACGACCTACACCGAACTGAGATACCTACAGCGTGAGCT
ATGAGAAAGCGCCACGCTTCCCGAAGGGAGAAAGGCGGACAGGTATCCGGTAAGCGGCAGGGTCGGAACA
GGAGAGCGCACGAGGGAGCTTCCAGGGGGAAACGCCTGGTATCTTTATAGTCCTGTCGGGTTTCGCCACC
TCTGACTTGAGCGTCGATTTTTGTGATGCTCGTCAGGGGGGCGGAGCCTATGGAAAAACGCCAGCAACGC
GGCCTTTTTACGGTTCCTGGCCTTTTGCTGGCCTTTTGCTCACATGTTCTTTCCTGCGTTATCCCCTGAT
TCTGTGGATAACCGTATTACCGCCTTTGAGTGAGCTGATACCGCTCGCCGCAGCCGAACGACCGAGCGCA
GCGAGTCAGTGAGCGAGGAAGCGGAAGAGCGCCCAATACGCAAACCGCCTCTCCCCGCGCGTTGGCCGAT
TCATTAATGCAGCTGGCACGACAGGTTTCCCGACTGGAAAGCGGGCAGTGAGCGCAACGCAATTAATGTG
AGTTAGCTCACTCATTAGGCACCCCAGGCTTTACACTTTATGCTTCCGGCTCGTATGTTGTGTGGAATTG
TGAGCGGATAACAATTTCACACAGGAAACAGCTATGACCATGATTACGCCAAGCGCGCAATTAACCCTCA
CTAAAGGGAACAAAAGCTGGAGCTGCAAGC
