>Addgene plasmid #143587 | TFORF2331 | depositor partial sequence | sequence record 282891 | Insert
ACCGCCACCATGTACATCCGCCAACTGCGCGCCCCCTCTCACCGCAGCCCCGCGCGGGGCCCCAGGATCG
CAGGACCGCGGCGGCCGCAGGGAGCCACCATGTTCAGCCAGCAGCAGCAGCAGCAGCTCCAGCAACAGCA
GCAGCAGCTCCAGCAGTTACAGCAGCAGCAGCTCCAGCAGCAGCAATTGCAGCAGCAGCAGTTACTGCAG
CTCCAGCAGCTGCTCCAGCAGTCCCCACCACAGGCCCCGTTGCCCATGGCTGTCAGCCGGGGGCTCCCCC
CGCAGCAGCCACAGCAGCCGCTTCTGAATCTCCAGGGCACCAACTCAGCCTCCCTCCTCAACGGCTCCAT
GCTGCAGAGAGCTTTGCTTTTACAGCAGTTGCAAGGACTGGACCAGTTTGCAATGCCACCAGCCACGTAT
GACACTGCCGGTCTCACCATGCCCACAGCAACACTGGGTAACCTCCGAGGCTATGGCATGGCATCCCCAG
GCCTCGCAGCCCCCAGCCTCACACCCCCACAACTGGCCACTCCAAATTTGCAACAGTTCTTTCCCCAGGC
CACTCGCCAGTCCTTGCTGGGACCTCCTCCTGTTGGGGTCCCCATGAACCCTTCCCAGTTCAACCTTTCA
GGACGGAACCCCCAGAAACAGGCCCGGACCTCCTCCTCTACCACCCCCAATCGAAAGGATTCTTCTTCTC
AGACAATGCCTGTGGAAGACAAGTCAGACCCCCCAGAGGGGTCTGAGGAAGCCGCAGAGCCCCGGATGGA
CACACCAGAAGACCAAGATTTACCGCCCTGCCCAGAGGACATCGCCAAGGAAAAACGCACTCCAGCACCT
GAGCCTGAGCCTTGTGAGGCGTCCGAGCTGCCAGCAAAGAGATTGAGGAGCTCAGAAGAGCCCACAGAGA
AGGAACCTCCAGGGCAGTTACAGGTGAAGGCCCAGCCGCAGGCCCGGATGACAGTACCGAAACAGACACA
GACACCAGACCTGCTGCCTGAGGCCCTGGAAGCCCAAGTGCTGCCACGATTCCAGCCACGGGTCCTGCAG
GTCCAGGCCCAGGTGCAGTCACAGACTCAGCCGCGGATACCATCCACAGACACCCAGGTGCAGCCAAAGC
TGCAGAAGCAGGCGCAAACACAGACCTCTCCAGAGCACTTAGTGCTGCAACAGAAGCAGGTGCAGCCACA
GCTGCAGCAGGAGGCAGAGCCACAGAAGCAGGTGCAGCCACAGGTACAGCCACAGGCACATTCACAGGGC
CCAAGGCAGGTGCAGCTGCAGCAGGAGGCAGAGCCGCTGAAGCAGGTGCAGCCACAGGTGCAGCCCCAGG
CACATTCACAGCCCCCAAGGCAGGTGCAGCTGCAGCTGCAGAAGCAGGTCCAGACACAGACATATCCACA
GGTCCACACACAGGCACAGCCAAGCGTCCAGCCACAGGAGCATCCTCCAGCGCAGGTGTCAGTACAGCCA
CCAGAGCAGACCCATGAGCAGCCTCACACCCAGCCGCAGGTGTCGTTGCTGGCTCCAGAGCAAACACCAG
TTGTGGTTCATGTCTGCGGGCTGGAGATGCCACCTGATGCAGTAGAAGCTGGTGGAGGCATGGAAAAGAC
CTTGCCAGAGCCTGTGGGCACCCAAGTCAGCATGGAAGAGATTCAGAATGAGTCGGCCTGTGGCCTAGAT
GTGGGAGAATGTGAAAACAGAGCGAGAGAGATGCCAGGGGTATGGGGCGCCGGGGGCTCCCTGAAGGTCA
CCATTCTGCAGAGCAGTGACAGCCGGGCCTTTAGCACTGTACCCCTGACACCTGTCCCCCGCCCCAGTGA
CTCCGTCTCCTCCACCCCTGCGGCTACCAGCACTCCCTCTAAGCAGGCCCTCCAGTTCTTCTGCTACATC
TGCAAGGCCAGCTGCTCCAGCCAGCAGGAGTTCCAGGACCACATGTCGGAGCCTCAGCACCAGCAGCGGC
TAGGGGAGATCCAGCACATGAGCCAAGCCTGCCTCCTGTCCCTGCTGCCCGTGCCCCGGGACGTCCTGGA
GACAGAGGATGAGGAGCCTCCACCAAGGCGCTGGTGCAACACCTGCCAGCTCTACTACATGGGGGACCTG
ATCCAACACCGCAGGACACAGGACCACAAGCCACCCACACCACGAAGAGATGTGTTTGCCCACGTTCCAG
TGCAGGGGTGGAGCACAGCCCGGCTTGTTACAGATATGATTGCCAAACAATCCTTGCGACCCTTCTGCAC
CGTTTGCAACCGCTACTTCAAAACCCCTCGCAAGTTTGTGGAGCACGTGAAGTCCCAGGGGCATAAGGAC
AAAGCCAAGGAGCTGAAGTCGCTTGAGAAAGAAATTGCTGGCCAAGATGAGGACCACTTCATTACAGTGG
ACGCTGTGGGTTGCTTCGAGGGTGATGAAGAAGAGGAAGAGGATGATGAGGATGAAGAAGAGATCGAGGT
TGAGGAGGAACTCTGCAAGCAGGTGAGGTCCAGAGATATATCCAGAGAGGAGTGGAAGGGCTCGGAGACC
TACAGCCCCAATACTGCATATGGTGTGGACTTCCTGGTGCCCGTGATGGGCTATATCTGCCGCATCTGCC
ACAAGTTCTATCACAGCAACTCAGGGGCACAGCTCTCCCACTGCAAGTCCCTGGGCCACTTTGAGAACCT
GCAGAAATACAAGGCGGCCAAGAACCCCAGCCCCACCACCCGACCTGTGAGCCGCCGGTGCGCAATCAAC
GCCCGGAACGCTTTGACAGCCCTGTTCACCTCCAGCGGCCGCCCACCCTCCCAGCCCAACACCCAGGACA
AAACACCCAGCAAGGTGACGGCTCGACCCTCCCAGCCCCCACTACCTCGGCGCTCAACCCGCCTCAAAAC
CTAGTAATGAACTAGTCCGTAACTTGAAAGTATTTCGATTTCTTGGCTTTATATATCTTGTGGAAAGGAC
GACAATCGTCGCCGTCCAGTGCATAA
