>Addgene plasmid #143587 | TFORF2331 | depositor partial sequence | sequence record 282892 | Barcode
CAATCGTCGCCGTCCAGTGCATAA
